Addgene plasmid #159311: FRP2002
Purpose: (Empty Backbone) Yeast tagging vector to create gene fusion with yeast codon optimized mTurquoise2 under KanMX selection
Depositing lab: Joerg Stelling. Depositing organization: ETH Zurich (Swiss Federal Institute of Technology).
Backbone
  Vector backbone: pFA6
  Vector type: Yeast Expression
  Selectable markers: KanMX
Growth in bacteria
  Bacterial resistance: Ampicillin, 100 μg/mL
  Growth temperature: 37°C
  Growth strain: DH5alpha
  Copy number: Unknown
Gene/Insert
  Gene/Insert name: mTurquoise2
  Species: Synthetic
  Cloning method: Restriction Enzyme; 5′ cloning site PacI (not destroyed); 3′ cloning site AscI (not destroyed)
  Sequencing primers: 5′ SP6
Terms and licenses: Academic/Nonprofit Terms; Industry Terms: Not Available to Industry
How to cite: FRP2002 was a gift from Joerg Stelling (Addgene plasmid # 159311 ; http://n2t.net/addgene:159311 ; RRID:Addgene_159311)
