[The description below was written by a language model from this plasmid's Addgene catalogue record and pLannotate feature annotations shown in this document.]
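Description:
FRP2002 is a yeast tagging vector built on the pFA6 backbone, a template-style plasmid used to fuse a fluorescent protein to a chromosomal gene in yeast rather than to express a gene episomally. The annotated sequence (about 4.9 kb) shows no yeast origin of replication or centromere, which fits this role: the plasmid is maintained only in E. coli, through a high-copy ColE1/pUC-type origin and a β-lactamase gene with its own promoter conferring ampicillin resistance. Short fragments of lacI, rop and the pBR322 bom region are backbone remnants without an evident function.

The payload is a module consisting of a yeast codon-optimized mTurquoise2 coding sequence, a monomeric, rapidly maturing cyan fluorescent protein derived from Aequorea victoria GFP, followed by the S. cerevisiae ADH1 transcription terminator and then the kanMX cassette, the yeast marker that is normally selected with G418 (geneticin). No yeast promoter is annotated upstream of mTurquoise2, so the fluorescent protein is intended to be joined in frame to a target gene and expressed from that gene's native promoter, with the ADH1 terminator ending the fusion transcript. The mTurquoise2 sequence was cloned between PacI and AscI sites that remain intact, so the tag can be exchanged for another. SP6 and T7 phage promoters flank the module and serve mainly as sequencing primer sites. In pFA6-type vectors the tag-plus-marker cassette is generally amplified with primers carrying homology to the target locus and integrated by homologous recombination, although the record itself states only that the vector creates mTurquoise2 gene fusions under KanMX selection. It is listed as an empty backbone.
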