Features (pLannotate 1.2.2; 11 found; start..end, strand, type, name):
      1..19      +  promoter       SP6 promoter: promoter for bacteriophage SP6 RNA polymerase
     89..805     +  CDS            mTurquoise2: mTurquoise2 is a basic (constitutively fluorescent) cyan fluorescent protein published in 2012, derived from Aequorea victoria. It is reported to be a rapidly-maturing monomer with very low acid sensitivity.
    829..1016    +  terminator     ADH1 terminator: S. cerevisiae ADH1; transcription terminator for the S. cerevisiae alcohol dehydrogenase 1 (ADH1) gene
   1091..2447    +  gene           kanMX: yeast selectable marker conferring kanamycin resistance (Wach et al., 1994)
   2552..2570    -  promoter       T7 promoter: promoter for bacteriophage T7 RNA polymerase
   2592..2645    -  CDS            lacI (fragment): lac repressor; lacI; The lac repressor binds to the lac operator to inhibit transcription in E. coli. This inhibition can be relieved by adding lactose or isopropyl-β-D-thiogalactopyranoside (IPTG).
   2828..3416    -  rep_origin     ori: high-copy-number ColE1/pMB1/pBR322/pUC origin of replication
   3587..4447    -  CDS            AmpR: β-lactamase; bla; confers resistance to ampicillin, carbenicillin, and related antibiotics
   4448..4552    -  promoter       AmpR promoter: bla
   4647..4682    +  CDS            rop (fragment): Rop protein, which maintains plasmids at low copy number; rop
   4784..4835    +  misc_feature   bom (fragment): basis of mobility region from pBR322
>Addgene plasmid #159311 | FRP2002 | addgene full sequence | sequence record 311211 | Addgene NGS Result
ATTTAGGTGACACTATAGAACGCGGCCGCCAGCTGAAGCTTCGTACGCTGCAGGTCGACGGATCGGTGAC
GGTGCTGGTTTAATTAACATGGTTTCCAAGGGTGAAGAATTATTCACTGGTGTTGTTCCAATCTTGGTTG
AATTGGATGGTGATGTTAACGGTCACAAGTTTTCTGTTTCTGGTGAAGGTGAAGGTGATGCTACTTATGG
TAAATTGACCTTGAAGTTCATCTGTACCACAGGTAAATTGCCAGTTCCATGGCCAACTTTGGTTACTACT
TTGTCTTGGGGTGTTCAATGTTTTGCTAGATACCCAGATCATATGAAGCAACACGATTTCTTCAAATCCG
CTATGCCAGAAGGTTACGTTCAAGAAAGAACCATCTTCTTCAAGGATGACGGTAACTACAAAACTAGAGC
CGAAGTTAAGTTCGAAGGTGATACCTTGGTTAACAGAATCGAATTGAAGGGTATCGACTTCAAAGAAGAT
GGTAACATCTTGGGTCATAAGTTGGAATACAACTACTTCTCCGATAACGTTTACATTACCGCCGATAAGC
AAAAGAACGGTATTAAGGCTAACTTCAAGATCAGACACAACATCGAAGATGGTGGTGTACAATTGGCTGA
TCATTACCAACAAAACACTCCAATTGGTGATGGTCCAGTTTTGTTGCCAGATAACCATTACTTGTCTACC
CAATCCAAATTGTCTAAGGACCCAAACGAAAAAAGAGATCACATGGTCTTGTTGGAATTTGTTACTGCTG
CTGGTATTACCTTGGGTATGGATGAATTATACAAGTAAGGCGCGCCACTTCTAAATAAGCGAATTTCTTA
TGATTTATGATTTTTATTATTAAATAAGTTATAAAAAAAATAAGTGTATACAAATTTTAAAGTGACTCTT
AGGTTTTAAAACGAAAATTCTTATTCTTGAGTAACTCTTTCCTGTAGGTCAGGTTGCTTTCTCAGGTATA
GTATGAGGTCGCTCTTATTGACCACACCTCTACCGGCAGATCCGCTAGGGATAACAGGGTAATATAGATC
TGTTTAGCTTGCCTCGTCCCCGCCGGGTCACCCGGCCAGCGACATGGAGGCCCAGAATACCCTCCTTGAC
AGTCTTGACGTGCGCAGCTCAGGGGCATGATGTGACTGTCGCCCGTACATTTAGCCCATACATCCCCATG
TATAATCATTTGCATCCATACATTTTGATGGCCGCACGGCGCGAAGCAAAAATTACGGCTCCTCGCTGCA
GACCTGCGAGCAGGGAAACGCTCCCCTCACAGACGCGTTGAATTGTCCCCACGCCGCGCCCCTGTAGAGA
AATATAAAAGGTTAGGATTTGCCACTGAGGTTCTTCTTTCATATACTTCCTTTTAAAATCTTGCTAGGAT
ACAGTTCTCACATCACATCCGAACATAAACAACCATGGGTAAGGAAAAGACTCACGTTTCGAGGCCGCGA
TTAAATTCCAACATGGATGCTGATTTATATGGGTATAAATGGGCTCGCGATAATGTCGGGCAATCAGGTG
CGACAATCTATCGATTGTATGGGAAGCCCGATGCGCCAGAGTTGTTTCTGAAACATGGCAAAGGTAGCGT
TGCCAATGATGTTACAGATGAGATGGTCAGACTAAACTGGCTGACGGAATTTATGCCTCTTCCGACCATC
AAGCATTTTATCCGTACTCCTGATGATGCATGGTTACTCACCACTGCGATCCCCGGCAAAACAGCATTCC
AGGTATTAGAAGAATATCCTGATTCAGGTGAAAATATTGTTGATGCGCTGGCAGTGTTCCTGCGCCGGTT
GCATTCGATTCCTGTTTGTAATTGTCCTTTTAACAGCGATCGCGTATTTCGTCTCGCTCAGGCGCAATCA
CGAATGAATAACGGTTTGGTTGATGCGAGTGATTTTGATGACGAGCGTAATGGCTGGCCTGTTGAACAAG
TCTGGAAAGAAATGCATAAGCTTTTGCCATTCTCACCGGATTCAGTCGTCACTCATGGTGATTTCTCACT
TGATAACCTTATTTTTGACGAGGGGAAATTAATAGGTTGTATTGATGTTGGACGAGTCGGAATCGCAGAC
CGATACCAGGATCTTGCCATCCTATGGAACTGCCTCGGTGAGTTTTCTCCTTCATTACAGAAACGGCTTT
TTCAAAAATATGGTATTGATAATCCTGATATGAATAAATTGCAGTTTCATTTGATGCTCGATGAGTTTTT
CTAATCAGTACTGACAATAAAAAGATTCTTGTTTTCAAGAACTTGTCATTTGTATAGTTTTTTTATATTG
TAGTTGTTCTATTTTAATCAAATGTTAGCGTGATTTATATTTTTTTTCGCCTCGACATCATCTGCCCAGA
TGCGAAGTTAAGTGCGCAGAAAGTAATATCATGCGTCAATCGTATGTGAATGCTGGTCGCTATACTGCTG
TCGATTCGATACTAACGCCGCCATCCAGTTTAAACGAGCTCGAATTCATCGATGATATCAGATCCACTAG
TGGCCTATGCGGCCGCGGATCTGCCGGTCTCCCTATAGTGAGTCGTATTAATTTCGATAAGCCAGGTTAA
CCTGCATTAATGAATCGGCCAACGCGCGGGGAGAGGCGGTTTGCGTATTGGGCGCTCTTCCGCTTCCTCG
CTCACTGACTCGCTGCGCTCGGTCGTTCGGCTGCGGCGAGCGGTATCAGCTCACTCAAAGGCGGTAATAC
GGTTATCCACAGAATCAGGGGATAACGCAGGAAAGAACATGTGAGCAAAAGGCCAGCAAAAGGCCAGGAA
CCGTAAAAAGGCCGCGTTGCTGGCGTTTTTCCATAGGCTCCGCCCCCCTGACGAGCATCACAAAAATCGA
CGCTCAAGTCAGAGGTGGCGAAACCCGACAGGACTATAAAGATACCAGGCGTTTCCCCCTGGAAGCTCCC
TCGTGCGCTCTCCTGTTCCGACCCTGCCGCTTACCGGATACCTGTCCGCCTTTCTCCCTTCGGGAAGCGT
GGCGCTTTCTCATAGCTCACGCTGTAGGTATCTCAGTTCGGTGTAGGTCGTTCGCTCCAAGCTGGGCTGT
GTGCACGAACCCCCCGTTCAGCCCGACCGCTGCGCCTTATCCGGTAACTATCGTCTTGAGTCCAACCCGG
TAAGACACGACTTATCGCCACTGGCAGCAGCCACTGGTAACAGGATTAGCAGAGCGAGGTATGTAGGCGG
TGCTACAGAGTTCTTGAAGTGGTGGCCTAACTACGGCTACACTAGAAGAACAGTATTTGGTATCTGCGCT
CTGCTGAAGCCAGTTACCTTCGGAAAAAGAGTTGGTAGCTCTTGATCCGGCAAACAAACCACCGCTGGTA
GCGGTGGTTTTTTTGTTTGCAAGCAGCAGATTACGCGCAGAAAAAAAGGATCTCAAGAAGATCCTTTGAT
CTTTTCTACGGGGTCTGACGCTCAGTGGAACGAAAACTCACGTTAAGGGATTTTGGTCATGAGATTATCA
AAAAGGATCTTCACCTAGATCCTTTTAAATTAAAAATGAAGTTTTAAATCAATCTAAAGTATATATGAGT
AAACTTGGTCTGACAGTTACCAATGCTTAATCAGTGAGGCACCTATCTCAGCGATCTGTCTATTTCGTTC
ATCCATAGTTGCCTGACTCCCCGTCGTGTAGATAACTACGATACGGGAGGGCTTACCATCTGGCCCCAGT
GCTGCAATGATACCGCGAGACCCACGCTCACCGGCTCCAGATTTATCAGCAATAAACCAGCCAGCCGGAA
GGGCCGAGCGCAGAAGTGGTCCTGCAACTTTATCCGCCTCCATCCAGTCTATTAATTGTTGCCGGGAAGC
TAGAGTAAGTAGTTCGCCAGTTAATAGTTTGCGCAACGTTGTTGCCATTGCTACAGGCATCGTGGTGTCA
CGCTCGTCGTTTGGTATGGCTTCATTCAGCTCCGGTTCCCAACGATCAAGGCGAGTTACATGATCCCCCA
TGTTGTGCAAAAAAGCGGTTAGCTCCTTCGGTCCTCCGATCGTTGTCAGAAGTAAGTTGGCCGCAGTGTT
ATCACTCATGGTTATGGCAGCACTGCATAATTCTCTTACTGTCATGCCATCCGTAAGATGCTTTTCTGTG
ACTGGTGAGTACTCAACCAAGTCATTCTGAGAATAGTGTATGCGGCGACCGAGTTGCTCTTGCCCGGCGT
CAATACGGGATAATACCGCGCCACATAGCAGAACTTTAAAAGTGCTCATCATTGGAAAACGTTCTTCGGG
GCGAAAACTCTCAAGGATCTTACCGCTGTTGAGATCCAGTTCGATGTAACCCACTCGTGCACCCAACTGA
TCTTCAGCATCTTTTACTTTCACCAGCGTTTCTGGGTGAGCAAAAACAGGAAGGCAAAATGCCGCAAAAA
AGGGAATAAGGGCGACACGGAAATGTTGAATACTCATACTCTTCCTTTTTCAATATTATTGAAGCATTTA
TCAGGGTTATTGTCTCATGAGCGGATACATATTTGAATGTATTTAGAAAAATAAACAAATAGGGGTTCCG
CGCACATTTCCCCGAAAAGTGCCACCTGACGTCTAAGAAACCATTATTATCATGACATTAACCTATAAAA
ATAGGCGTATCACGAGGCCCTTTCGTCTCGCGCGTTTCGGTGATGACGGTGAAAACCTCTGACACATGCA
GCTCCCGGAGACGGTCACAGCTTGTCTGTAAGCGGATGCCGGGAGCAGACAAGCCCGTCAGGGCGCGTCA
GCGGGTGTTGGCGGGTGTCGGGGCTGGCTTAACTATGCGGCATCAGAGCAGATTGTACTGAGAGTGCACC
ATATGGACATATTGTCGTTAGAACGCGGCTACAATTAATACATAACCTTATGTATCATACACATACG
