>Addgene plasmid #159311 | FRP2002 | depositor partial sequence | sequence record 307788 | Result from SP6 sequencing primer
TCGACGGATCGGTGACGGTGCTGGTTTAATTAACATGGTTTCCAAGGGTGAAGAATTATTCACTGGTGTT
GTTCCAATCTTGGTTGAATTGGATGGTGATGTTAACGGTCACAAGTTTTCTGTTTCTGGTGAAGGTGAAG
GTGATGCTACTTATGGTAAATTGACCTTGAAGTTCATCTGTACCACAGGTAAATTGCCAGTTCCATGGCC
AACTTTGGTTACTACTTTGTCTTGGGGTGTTCAATGTTTTGCTAGATACCCAGATCATATGAAGCAACAC
GATTTCTTCAAATCCGCTATGCCAGAAGGTTACGTTCAAGAAAGAACCATCTTCTTCAAGGATGACGGTA
ACTACAAAACTAGAGCCGAAGTTAAGTTCGAAGGTGATACCTTGGTTAACAGAATCGAATTGAAGGGTAT
CGACTTCAAAGAAGATGGTAACATCTTGGGTCATAAGTTGGAATACAACTACTTCTCCGATAACGTTTAC
ATTACCGCCGATAAGCAAAAGAACGGTATTAAGGCTAACTTCAAGATCAGACACAACATCGAAGATGGTG
GTGTACAATTGGCTGATCATTACCAACAAAACACTCCAATTGGTGATGGTCCAGTTTTGTTGCCAGATAA
CCATTACTTGTCTACCCAATCCAAATTGTCTAAGGACCCAAACGAAAAAAGAGATCACATGGTCTTGTTG
GAATTTGTTACTGCTGCTGGTATTACCTTGGGTATGGATGAATTATACAAGTAAGGCGCGCCACTTCTAA
ATAAGCGAATTTCTTATGATTTATGATTTTTATTATTAAATAAGTTATAAAAAAAATAAGTGTATACAAA
TTTTAAAGTGACTCTTAGGTTTTAAAACGAAAATTCTTATTCTTGAGTAACTCTTTCCTGTAGGTCAGGT
TGCTTTCTCAGGTATAGTATGAGGTCGCTCTTATTGACCACACCTCTACCGGCAGATCCGCTAGGGATAA
CAGGGTAATATAGATCTGTTTAGCTTGCCTCGTCCCCGCCGGGTCACCCGGCCAGCGACATGGAGGCCCA
GAATACCCTCCTTGACAGTCTTGACGTGCGCAGCTCAGGGGCATGATGTGACTGTCGCCCGTACATTTAG
CCCATACATCCCCATGTWWAATCATTTGCATCCATACATTTTGATGGCC
